>Addgene plasmid #211987 | pKLV2-U6gRNA5(SOX2_v32_7-5)-PGKpuroBFP-W | addgene full sequence | sequence record 420017 | Addgene NGS Result
GTCAATAATGACGTATGTTCCCATAGTAACGCCAATAGGGACTTTCCATTGACGTCAATGGGTGGAGTAT
TTACGGTAAACTGCCCACTTGGCAGTACATCAAGTGTATCATATGCCAAGTACGCCCCCTATTGACGTCA
ATGACGGTAAATGGCCCGCCTGGCATTATGCCCAGTACATGACCTTATGGGACTTTCCTACTTGGCAGTA
CATCTACGTATTAGTCATCGCTATTACCATGGTGATGCGGTTTTGGCAGTACATCAATGGGCGTGGATAG
CGGTTTGACTCACGGGGATTTCCAAGTCTCCACCCCATTGACGTCAATGGGAGTTTGTTTTGGCACCAAA
ATCAACGGGACTTTCCAAAATGTCGTAACAACTCCGCCCCATTGACGCAAATGGGCGGTAGGCGTGTACG
GTGGGAGGTCTATATAAGCAGCGCGTTTTGCCTGTACTGGGTCTCTCTGGTTAGACCAGATCTGAGCCTG
GGAGCTCTCTGGCTAACTAGGGAACCCACTGCTTAAGCCTCAATAAAGCTTGCCTTGAGTGCTTCAAGTA
GTGTGTGCCCGTCTGTTGTGTGACTCTGGTAACTAGAGATCCCTCAGACCCTTTTAGTCAGTGTGGAAAA
TCTCTAGCAGTGGCGCCCGAACAGGGACTTGAAAGCGAAAGGGAAACCAGAGGAGCTCTCTCGACGCAGG
ACTCGGCTTGCTGAAGCGCGCACGGCAAGAGGCGAGGGGCGGCGACTGGTGAGTACGCCAAAAATTTTGA
CTAGCGGAGGCTAGAAGGAGAGAGATGGGTGCGAGAGCGTCAGTATTAAGCGGGGGAGAATTAGATCGCG
ATGGGAAAAAATTCGGTTAAGGCCAGGGGGAAAGAAAAAATATAAATTAAAACATATAGTATGGGCAAGC
AGGGAGCTAGAACGATTCGCAGTTAATCCTGGCCTGTTAGAAACATCAGAAGGCTGTAGACAAATACTGG
GACAGCTACAACCATCCCTTCAGACAGGATCAGAAGAACTTAGATCATTATATAATACAGTAGCAACCCT
CTATTGTGTGCATCAAAGGATAGAGATAAAAGACACCAAGGAAGCTTTAGACAAGATAGAGGAAGAGCAA
AACAAAAGTAAGACCACCGCACAGCAAGCGGCCGGCCGCGCTGATCTTCAGACCTGGAGGAGGAGATATG
AGGGACAATTGGAGAAGTGAATTATATAAATATAAAGTAGTAAAAATTGAACCATTAGGAGTAGCACCCA
CCAAGGCAAAGAGAAGAGTGGTGCAGAGAGAAAAAAGAGCAGTGGGAATAGGAGCTTTGTTCCTTGGGTT
CTTGGGAGCAGCAGGAAGCACTATGGGCGCAGCGTCAATGACGCTGACGGTACAGGCCAGACAATTATTG
TCTGGTATAGTGCAGCAGCAGAACAATTTGCTGAGGGCTATTGAGGCGCAACAGCATCTGTTGCAACTCA
CAGTCTGGGGCATCAAGCAGCTCCAGGCAAGAATCCTGGCTGTGGAAAGATACCTAAAGGATCAACAGCT
CCTGGGGATTTGGGGTTGCTCTGGAAAACTCATTTGCACCACTGCTGTGCCTTGGAATGCTAGTTGGAGT
AATAAATCTCTGGAACAGATTTGGAATCACACGACCTGGATGGAGTGGGACAGAGAAATTAACAATTACA
CAAGCTTAATACACTCCTTAATTGAAGAATCGCAAAACCAGCAAGAAAAGAATGAACAAGAATTATTGGA
ATTAGATAAATGGGCAAGTTTGTGGAATTGGTTTAACATAACAAATTGGCTGTGGTATATAAAATTATTC
ATAATGATAGTAGGAGGCTTGGTAGGTTTAAGAATAGTTTTTGCTGTACTTTCTATAGTGAATAGAGTTA
GGCAGGGATATTCACCATTATCGTTTCAGACCCACCTCCCAACCCCGAGGGGACCCGACAGGCCCGAAGG
AATAGAAGAAGAAGGTGGAGAGAGAGACAGAGACAGATCCATTCGATTAGTGAACGGATCGGCACTGCGT
GCGCCAATTCTGCAGACAAATGGCAGTATTCATCCACAATTTTAAAAGAAAAGGGGGGATTGGGGGGTAC
AGTGCAGGGGAAAGAATAGTAGACATAATAGCAACAGACATACAAACTAAAGAATTACAAAAACAAATTA
CAAAAATTCAAAATTTTCGGGTTTATTACAGGGACAGCAGAGATCCAGTTTGGTTAGTACCGGGCCCTAC
GCGTCCAAGGTCGGGCAGGAAGAGGGCCTATTTCCCATGATTCCTTCATATTTGCATATACGATACAAGG
CTGTTAGAGAGATAATTAGAATTAATTTGACTGTAAACACAAAGATATTAGTACAAAATACGTGACGTAG
AAAGTAATAATTTCTTGGGTAGTTTGCAGTTTTAAAATTATGTTTTAAAATGGACTATCATATGCTTACC
GTAACTTGAAAGTATTTCGATTTCTTGGCTTTATATATCTTGTGGAAAGGACGAAACACCGTTATAAATA
CCGGCCCCGGGTTTAAGAGCTATGCTGGAAACAGCATAGCAAGTTTAAATAAGGCTAGTCCGTTATCAAC
TTGAAAAAGTGGCACCGAGTCGGTGCTTTTTTTGGATCCAATTCTACCGGGTAGGGGAGGCGCTTTTCCC
AAGGCAGTCTGGAGCATGCGCTTTAGCAGCCCCGCTGGGCACTTGGCGCTACACAAGTGGCCTCTGGCCT
CGCACACATTCCACATCCACCGGTAGGCGCCAACCGGCTCCGTTCTTTGGTGGCCCCTTCGCGCCACCTT
CTACTCCTCCCCTAGTCAGGAAGTTCCCCCCCGCCCCGCAGCTCGCGTCGTGCAGGACGTGACAAATGGA
AGTAGCACGTCTCACTAGTCTCGTGCAGATGGACAGCACCGCTGAGCAATGGAAGCGGGTAGGCCTTTGG
GGCAGCGGCCAATAGCAGCTTTGCTCCTTCGCTTTCTGGGCTCAGAGGCTGGGAAGGGGTGGGTCCGGGG
GCGGGCTCAGGGGCGGGCTCAGGGGCGGGGCGGGCGCCCGAAGGTCCTCCGGAGGCCCGGCATTCTGCAC
GCTTCAAAAGCGCACGTCTGCCGCGCTGTTCTCCTCTTCCTCATCTCCGGGCCTTTCGACCTGCATCCAT
CTAGATCTCGAGCAGCTGAAGCTTACCATGACCGAGTACAAGCCCACGGTGCGCCTCGCCACCCGCGACG
ACGTCCCCAGGGCCGTACGCACCCTCGCCGCCGCGTTCGCCGACTACCCCGCCACGCGCCACACCGTCGA
TCCGGACCGCCACATCGAGCGGGTCACCGAGCTGCAAGAACTCTTCCTCACGCGCGTCGGGCTCGACATC
GGCAAGGTGTGGGTCGCGGACGACGGCGCCGCGGTGGCGGTCTGGACCACGCCGGAGAGCGTCGAAGCGG
GGGCGGTGTTCGCCGAGATCGGCCCGCGCATGGCCGAGTTGAGCGGTTCCCGGCTGGCCGCGCAGCAACA
GATGGAAGGCCTCCTGGCGCCGCACCGGCCCAAGGAGCCCGCGTGGTTCCTGGCCACCGTCGGCGTCTCG
CCCGACCACCAGGGCAAGGGTCTGGGCAGCGCCGTCGTGCTCCCCGGAGTGGAGGCGGCCGAGCGCGCCG
GGGTGCCCGCCTTCCTGGAGACCTCCGCGCCCCGCAACCTCCCCTTCTACGAGCGGCTCGGCTTCACCGT
CACCGCCGACGTCGAGGTGCCCGAAGGACCGCGCACCTGGTGCATGACCCGCAAGCCCGGTGCCGGCGGC
GGGTCCGGAGGAGAGGGCAGAGGAAGTCTCCTAACATGCGGTGACGTGGAGGAGAATCCTGGCCCAATGA
GCGAGCTGATTAAGGAGAACATGCACATGAAGCTGTACATGGAGGGCACCGTGGACAACCATCACTTCAA
GTGCACATCCGAGGGCGAAGGCAAGCCCTACGAGGGCACCCAGACCATGAGAATCAAGGTGGTCGAGGGC
GGCCCTCTCCCCTTCGCCTTCGACATCCTGGCTACTAGCTTCCTCTACGGCAGCAAGACCTTCATCAACC
ACACCCAGGGCATCCCCGACTTCTTCAAGCAGTCCTTCCCTGAGGGCTTCACATGGGAGAGAGTCACCAC
ATACGAGGACGGGGGCGTGCTGACCGCTACCCAGGACACCAGCCTCCAGGACGGCTGCCTCATCTACAAC
GTCAAGATCAGAGGGGTGAACTTCACATCCAACGGCCCTGTGATGCAGAAGAAAACACTCGGCTGGGAGG
CCTTCACCGAGACGCTGTACCCCGCTGACGGCGGCCTGGAAGGCAGAAACGACATGGCCCTGAAGCTCGT
GGGCGGGAGCCATCTGATCGCAAACATCAAGACCACATATAGATCCAAGAAACCCGCTAAGAACCTCAAG
ATGCCTGGCGTCTACTATGTGGACTACAGACTGGAAAGAATCAAGGAGGCCAACAACGAGACCTACGTCG
AGCAGCACGAGGTGGCAGTGGCCAGATACTGCGACCTCCCTAGCAAACTGGGGCACAAGCTTAATTGAGC
GGCCGCTCAACCTCTGGATTACAAAATTTGTGAAAGATTGACTGGTATTCTTAACTATGTTGCTCCTTTT
ACGCTATGTGGATACGCTGCTTTAATGCCTTTGTATCATGCTATTGCTTCCCGTATGGCTTTCATTTTCT
CCTCCTTGTATAAATCCTGGTTGCTGTCTCTTTATGAGGAGTTGTGGCCCGTTGTCAGGCAACGTGGCGT
GGTGTGCACTGTGTTTGCTGACGCAACCCCCACTGGTTGGGGCATTGCCACCACCTGTCAGCTCCTTTCC
GGGACTTTCGCTTTCCCCCTCCCTATTGCCACGGCGGAACTCATCGCCGCCTGCCTTGCCCGCTGCTGGA
CAGGGGCTCGGCTGTTGGGCACTGACAATTCCGTGGTGTTGTCGGGGAAATCATCGTCCTTTCCTTGGCT
GCTCGCCTGTGTTGCCACCTGGATTCTGCGCGGGACGTCCTTCTGCTACGTCCCTTCGGCCCTCAATCCA
GCGGACCTTCCTTCCCGCGGCCTGCTGCCGGCTCTGCGGCCTCTTCCGCGTCTACGCCTTCGCCCTCAGA
CGAGTCGGATCTCCCTTTGGGCCGCCTCCCCGCAGGTACCTTTAAGACCAATGACTTACAAGGCAGCTGT
AGATCTTAGCCACTTTTTAAAAGAAAAGGGGGGACTGGAAGGGCTAATTCACTCCCAAAGAAGTCAAGAT
CTGCTTTTTGCCTGTACTGGGTCTCTCTGGTTAGACCAGAGTCTCTCTGGTTAGACCAGATCTGAGCCTG
GGAGCTCTCTGGCTAACTAGGGAACCCACTGCTTAAGCCTCAATAAAGCTTGCCTTGAGTGCTTCAAGTA
GTGTGTGCCCGTCTGTTGTGTGACTCTGGTAACTAGAGATCCCTCAGACCCTTTTAGTCAGTGTGGAAAA
TCTCTAGCAGTTTAAACCCGCTGATCAGCCTCGACTGTGCCTTCTAGTTGCCAGCCATCTGTTGTTTGCC
CCTCCCCCGTGCCTTCCTTGACCCTGGAAGGTGCCACTCCCACTGTCCTTTCCTAATAAAATGAGGAAAT
TGCATCGCATTGTCTGAGTAGGTGTCATTCTATTCTGGGGGGTGGGGTGGGGCAGGACAGCAAGGGGGAG
GATTGGGAAGTCAATAGCAGGCATGCTGGGGATGCGGTGGGCTCTATGGGCGGCCGTTAATTAAGCTTTT
GTTCCCTTTAGTGAGGGTTAATTGCGCGCTTGGCGTAATCATGGTCATAGCTGTTTCCTGTGTGAAATTG
TTATCCGCTCACAATTCCACACAACATACGAGCCGGGAGCATAAAGTGTAAAGCCTGGGGTGCCTAATGA
GTGAGCTAACTCACATTAATTGCGTTGCGCTCACTGCCCGCTTTCCAGTCGGGAAACCTGTCGTGCCAGC
TGCATTAATGAATCGGCCAACGCGCGGGGAGAGGCGGTTTGCGTATTGGGCGCTCTTCCGCTTCCTCGCT
CACTGACTCGCTGCGCTCGGTCGTTCGGCTGCGGCGAGCGGTATCAGCTCACTCAAAGGCGGTAATACGG
TTATCCACAGAATCAGGGGATAACGCAGGAAAGAACATGTGAGCAAAAGGCCAGCAAAAGGCCAGGAACC
GTAAAAAGGCCGCGTTGCTGGCGTTTTTCCATAGGCTCCGCCCCCCTGACGAGCATCACAAAAATCGACG
CTCAAGTCAGAGGTGGCGAAACCCGACAGGACTATAAAGATACCAGGCGTTTCCCCCTGGAAGCTCCCTC
GTGCGCTCTCCTGTTCCGACCCTGCCGCTTACCGGATACCTGTCCGCCTTTCTCCCTTCGGGAAGCGTGG
CGCTTTCTCATAGCTCACGCTGTAGGTATCTCAGTTCGGTGTAGGTCGTTCGCTCCAAGCTGGGCTGTGT
GCACGAACCCCCCGTTCAGCCCGACCGCTGCGCCTTATCCGGTAACTATCGTCTTGAGTCCAACCCGGTA
AGACACGACTTATCGCCACTGGCAGCAGCCACTGGTAACAGGATTAGCAGAGCGAGGTATGTAGGCGGTG
CTACAGAGTTCTTGAAGTGGTGGCCTAACTACGGCTACACTAGAAGAACAGTATTTGGTATCTGCGCTCT
GCTGAAGCCAGTTACCTTCGGAAAAAGAGTTGGTAGCTCTTGATCCGGCAAACAAACCACCGCTGGTAGC
GGTGGTTTTTTTGTTTGCAAGCAGCAGATTACGCGCAGAAAAAAAGGATCTCAAGAAGATCCTTTGATCT
TTTCTACGGGGTCTGACGCTCAGTGGAACGAAAACTCACGTTAAGGGATTTTGGTCATGAGATTATCAAA
AAGGATCTTCACCTAGATCCTTTTAAATTAAAAATGAAGTTTTAAATCAATCTAAAGTATATATGAGTAA
ACTTGGTCTGACAGTTACCAATGCTTAATCAGTGAGGCACCTATCTCAGCGATCTGTCTATTTCGTTCAT
CCATAGTTGCCTGACTCCCCGTCGTGTAGATAACTACGATACGGGAGGGCTTACCATCTGGCCCCAGTGC
TGCAATGATACCGCGAGACCCACGCTCACCGGCTCCAGATTTATCAGCAATAAACCAGCCAGCCGGAAGG
GCCGAGCGCAGAAGTGGTCCTGCAACTTTATCCGCCTCCATCCAGTCTATTAATTGTTGCCGGGAAGCTA
GAGTAAGTAGTTCGCCAGTTAATAGTTTGCGCAACGTTGTTGCCATTGCTACAGGCATCGTGGTGTCACG
CTCGTCGTTTGGTATGGCTTCATTCAGCTCCGGTTCCCAACGATCAAGGCGAGTTACATGATCCCCCATG
TTGTGCAAAAAAGCGGTTAGCTCCTTCGGTCCTCCGATCGTTGTCAGAAGTAAGTTGGCCGCAGTGTTAT
CACTCATGGTTATGGCAGCACTGCATAATTCTCTTACTGTCATGCCATCCGTAAGATGCTTTTCTGTGAC
TGGTGAGTACTCAACCAAGTCATTCTGAGAATAGTGTATGCGGCGACCGAGTTGCTCTTGCCCGGCGTCA
ATACGGGATAATACCGCGCCACATAGCAGAACTTTAAAAGTGCTCATCATTGGAAAACGTTCTTCGGGGC
GAAAACTCTCAAGGATCTTACCGCTGTTGAGATCCAGTTCGATGTAACCCACTCGTGCACCCAACTGATC
TTCAGCATCTTTTACTTTCACCAGCGTTTCTGGGTGAGCAAAAACAGGAAGGCAAAATGCCGCAAAAAAG
GGAATAAGGGCGACACGGAAATGTTGAATACTCATACTCTTCCTTTTTCAATATTATTGAAGCATTTATC
AGGGTTATTGTCTCATGAGCGGATACATATTTGAATGTATTTAGAAAAATAAACAAATAGGGGTTCCGCG
CACATTTCCCCGAAAAGTGCCACCTAAATTGTAAGCGTTAATATTTTGTTAAAATTCGCGTTAAATTTTT
GTTAAATCAGCTCATTTTTTAACCAATAGGCCGAAATCGGCAAAATCCCTTATAAATCAAAAGAATAGAC
CGAGATAGGGT
[37 nt withheld, positions 8062-8098]
AAAGAACGTGGACTCCAACGTCAAAGG
[49 nt withheld, positions 8126-8174]
T
[91 nt withheld, positions 8176-8266]
G
[124 nt withheld, positions 8268-8391]
CCCATTCGCCATTCAGGCTGCGCAACTGTTGGGAAGGGCGATCGGTGCGGGCCTCTTCGCTATTACGCCA
GCTGGCGAAAGGGGGATGTGCTGCAAGGCGATTAAGTTGGGTAACGCCAGGGTTTTCCCAGTCACGACGT
TGTAAAACGACGGCCAGTGAGCGCGCGTAATACGACTCACTATAGGGCGAATTGACTAGTACATAACTTA
CGGTAAATGGCCCGCCTGGCTGACCGCCCAACGACCCCCGCCCATTGAC
Features (pLannotate 1.2.2; 28 found; start..end, strand, type, name):
    242..441     +  promoter       CMV promoter: human cytomegalovirus (CMV) immediate early promoter
    459..639     +  LTR            5' LTR (truncated): truncated 5' long terminal repeat (LTR) from HIV-1
    686..811     +  misc_feature   HIV-1 Ψ: packaging signal of human immunodeficiency virus type 1
    795..1133    +  CDS            HIV-1 gag (fragment): gag protein from human immunodeficiency virus 1; gag
   1310..1543    +  misc_feature   RRE: The Rev response element (RRE) of HIV-1 allows for Rev-dependent mRNA export from the nucleus to the cytoplasm.
   1920..2020    +  CDS            Rev (fragment): human immunodeficiency virus 1 (HIV-1) Rev protein; rev; enhances nuclear export of unspliced and incompletely spliced viral mRNAs
   2070..2187    +  misc_feature   cPPT/CTS: central polypurine tract and central termination sequence of HIV-1
   2262..2502    +  promoter       U6 promoter: RNA polymerase III promoter for human U6 snRNA
   2549..2616    +  misc_RNA       tracrRNA (fragment): trans-activating CRISPR RNA for the Streptococcus pyogenes CRISPR/Cas9 system
   2639..3138    +  promoter       PGK promoter: mouse phosphoglycerate kinase 1 promoter
   3178..3774    +  CDS            PuroR (fragment): puromycin N-acetyltransferase; pac from Streptomyces; confers resistance to puromycin
   3847..4545    +  CDS            TagBFP: TagBFP is a basic (constitutively fluorescent) blue fluorescent protein published in 2008, derived from Entacmaea quadricolor. It is reported to be a very rapidly-maturing monomer with very low acid sensitivity.
   4557..5143    +  misc_feature   WPRE: woodchuck hepatitis virus posttranscriptional regulatory element
   5137..5283    +  CDS            nef (fragment): NEF_HV1LA - Experimental evidence at protein level: Swiss-Prot protein existence level 1. Extracellular Nef protein targets CD4(+) T-lymphocytes for apoptosis by interacting with CXCR4 surface receptors. From Human immunodeficiency virus type 1 group M subtype B (isolate Lai) (HIV-1).
   5291..5469    +  LTR            5' LTR (truncated): truncated 5' long terminal repeat (LTR) from HIV-1
   5495..5606    +  polyA_signal   bGH poly(A) signal: bovine growth hormone polyadenylation signal
   5745..5763    -  promoter       T3 promoter: promoter for bacteriophage T3 RNA polymerase
   5808..5824    -  protein_bind   lac operator: The lac repressor binds to the lac operator to inhibit transcription in E. coli. This inhibition can be relieved by adding lactose or isopropyl-β-D-thiogalactopyranoside (IPTG). lac repressor encoded by lacI
   5832..5862    -  promoter       lac promoter: promoter for the E. coli lac operon
   5877..5898    -  protein_bind   CAP binding site: CAP binding activates transcription in the presence of cAMP. E. coli catabolite activator protein
   5911..6003    -  CDS            lacI (fragment): lac repressor; lacI; The lac repressor binds to the lac operator to inhibit transcription in E. coli. This inhibition can be relieved by adding lactose or isopropyl-β-D-thiogalactopyranoside (IPTG).
   6186..6774    -  rep_origin     ori: high-copy-number ColE1/pMB1/pBR322/pUC origin of replication
   6945..7805    -  CDS            AmpR: β-lactamase; bla; confers resistance to ampicillin, carbenicillin, and related antibiotics
   7806..7910    -  promoter       AmpR promoter: bla
   7963..8391    -  rep_origin     f1 ori (sequence partly withheld): f1 bacteriophage origin of replication; arrow indicates direction of (+) strand synthesis
   8396..8551    -  CDS            lacZα (fragment): LacZα fragment of β-galactosidase; lacZ fragment
   8559..8577    +  promoter       T7 promoter: promoter for bacteriophage T7 RNA polymerase
   8591..241     +  enhancer       CMV enhancer (across the origin): human cytomegalovirus immediate early enhancer
