[The description below was written by a language model from this plasmid's Addgene catalogue record and pLannotate feature annotations shown in this document.]
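Description:
pKLV2-U6gRNA5(SOX2_v32_7-5)-PGKpuroBFP-W is an 8,650 bp lentiviral CRISPR guide-expression plasmid built on the pKLV2-U6gRNA5(BbsI)-PGKpuroBFP-W backbone. It carries a single guide RNA directed against human SOX2. The guide oligonucleotide was inserted between two BbsI sites, both destroyed in cloning, so that it sits directly downstream of the human U6 RNA polymerase III promoter and is fused to a Streptococcus pyogenes Cas9 scaffold, which is annotated as a tracrRNA fragment. The plasmid does not encode Cas9, so the nuclease must come from another source, such as a Cas9-expressing cell line.

Downstream of the guide cassette, a mouse PGK promoter drives puromycin N-acetyltransferase followed by TagBFP. The gap between the two reading frames suggests a linker or 2A-type element, although none is annotated. Transduced cells can therefore be selected with puromycin and tracked by blue fluorescence. A WPRE after the reporter enhances transcript stability and expression.

The viral frame has a CMV enhancer/promoter fused to a truncated HIV-1 5' LTR, which drives production of genomic RNA in packaging cells. It also has the Ψ packaging signal with a gag fragment, the RRE for Rev-dependent export, cPPT/CTS, a truncated 3' LTR and a bGH polyadenylation signal. This layout requires packaging functions to be supplied in trans. In bacteria the plasmid replicates from a high-copy ColE1/pUC origin under ampicillin selection, and an f1 origin is also present.

The associated publication used CRISPR perturbations with time-series single-cell RNA-seq to infer gene regulatory networks, which fits use of this construct to disrupt SOX2 in human cells.
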