Addgene plasmid #211987: pKLV2-U6gRNA5(SOX2_v32_7-5)-PGKpuroBFP-W
Purpose: Express gRNA against SOX2 with puro and BFP
Depositing lab: Kosuke Yusa. Depositing organization: Kyoto University, Institute for Life and Medical Sciences. Publication: RENGE infers gene regulatory networks using time-series single-cell RNA-seq data with CRISPR perturbations. Ishikawa M, Sugino S, Masuda Y, Tarumoto Y, Seto Y, Taniyama N, Wagai F, Yamauchi Y, Kojima Y, Kiryu H, Yusa K, Eiraku M, Mochizuki A. Commun Biol. 2023 Dec 28;6(1):1290. doi: 10.1038/s42003-023-05594-4. PubMed 38155269.
Backbone
  Vector backbone: pKLV2-U6gRNA5(BbsI)-PGKpuroBFP-W
  Backbone size w/o insert (bp): 8630
  Total vector size (bp): 8650
  Vector type: Mammalian Expression, Lentiviral, CRISPR
  Selectable markers: Puromycin
Growth in bacteria
  Bacterial resistance: Ampicillin, 100 μg/mL
  Growth temperature: 37°C
  Growth strain: NEB Stable
  Copy number: High Copy
Gene/Insert
  Gene/Insert name: sgRNA targeting SOX2
  gRNA/shRNA sequence: TTATAAATACCGGCCCCGG
  Species: H. sapiens (human)
  GenBank ID: NM_003106.4
  Entrez Gene: SOX2 (a.k.a. ANOP3, MCOPS3)
  Promoter: Human U6 promoter
  Cloning method: Restriction Enzyme; 5′ cloning site BbsI (destroyed during cloning); 3′ cloning site BbsI (destroyed during cloning)
  Sequencing primers: 5′ AGATAATTAGAATTAATTTGACTG
Terms and licenses: Academic/Nonprofit Terms; Industry Terms: Not Available to Industry
How to cite: pKLV2-U6gRNA5(SOX2_v32_7-5)-PGKpuroBFP-W was a gift from Kosuke Yusa (Addgene plasmid # 211987 ; http://n2t.net/addgene:211987 ; RRID:Addgene_211987)
